Addgene plasmid #99370: pNOC-CRISPR-HA
Purpose: (Empty Backbone) Expresses Cas9-HA and sgRNA. Hygromycin resistance.
Depositing lab: Eva Farre. Depositing organization: Michigan State University. Publication: Nontransgenic Marker-Free Gene Disruption by an Episomal CRISPR System in the Oleaginous Microalga, Nannochloropsis oceanica CCMP1779. Poliner E, Takeuchi T, Du ZY, Benning C, Farre EM. ACS Synth Biol. 2018 Apr 20;7(4):962-968. doi: 10.1021/acssynbio.7b00362. Epub 2018 Mar 14. PubMed 29518315.
Backbone
  Vector backbone: pNOC-CRISPR
  Backbone size (bp): 12379
  Vector type: Algae, Nannochloropsis expression
  Promoter: Ribi promoter
  Selectable markers: Hygromycin
  Tag / fusion protein: Cas9-HA (C terminal on insert)
Growth in bacteria
  Bacterial resistance: Ampicillin, 100 μg/mL
  Growth temperature: 37°C
  Growth strain: DH5alpha
  Copy number: High Copy
Gene/Insert
  Cloning method: Restriction Enzyme
  Sequencing primers: 5′ CTCTGACCAACTTGGGCG; 3′ GACCTTCCTCTTCTTTTTCGG
Terms and licenses: Academic/Nonprofit Terms; Industry Terms: Not Available to Industry
How to cite: pNOC-CRISPR-HA was a gift from Eva Farre (Addgene plasmid # 99370 ; http://n2t.net/addgene:99370 ; RRID:Addgene_99370)
