[The description below was written by a language model from this plasmid's Addgene catalogue record and pLannotate feature annotations shown in this document.]
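Description:
pNOC-CRISPR-HA is an empty-backbone CRISPR vector for expression in the oleaginous microalga Nannochloropsis, built on the pNOC-CRISPR backbone and roughly 12.4 kb in size. It is propagated in E. coli as a high-copy plasmid through a ColE1/pUC-type origin with ampicillin selection (AmpR under its own bla promoter). It also carries remnants of its cloning-vector ancestry, including an f1 origin, a lacZα fragment, a T7 promoter, a bom fragment and pieces of pUC and pBluescript polylinkers. Selection in the alga relies on a hygromycin phosphotransferase gene (HygR) followed by a cauliflower mosaic virus polyadenylation signal. The promoter driving this marker is not annotated.

The payload is a Streptococcus pyogenes Cas9 coding sequence carrying a C-terminal HA epitope tag, which allows the nuclease to be detected immunologically, together with an S. pyogenes guide RNA scaffold. The scaffold lies upstream of Cas9 on the opposite strand. The catalogue lists a "Ribi" promoter, and the roughly 1.2 kb unannotated gap between the two divergent units would be consistent with a promoter region sitting there, but the feature table does not annotate this element, so its exact position and whether it drives one or both units cannot be confirmed from the record. As an empty backbone, the plasmid has no target-specific spacer, and users insert their own guide sequence by restriction cloning.

The associated publication title describes an episomal CRISPR system for nontransgenic, marker-free gene disruption in Nannochloropsis oceanica CCMP1779. However, no episome-maintenance element is annotated in this plasmid, and the record does not say whether it is the episomal version of the system.
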