Features (pLannotate 1.2.2; 13 found; start..end, strand, type, name):
   1502..1577    -  misc_RNA       gRNA scaffold: guide RNA scaffold for the Streptococcus pyogenes CRISPR/Cas9 system
   2819..6921    +  CDS            Cas9 (fragment): Cas9 (Csn1) endonuclease from the Streptococcus pyogenes Type II CRISPR/Cas system generates RNA-guided double strand breaks in DNA
   7658..7675    +  misc_feature   MCS (fragment): pUC18/19 multiple cloning site
   7702..7724    +  misc_feature   MCS (fragment): pBluescript multiple cloning site
   8528..9553    +  CDS            HygR: aminoglycoside phosphotransferase from E. coli; aph(4)-Ia; confers resistance to hygromycin
   9619..9778    +  polyA_signal   CaMV poly(A) signal (fragment): cauliflower mosaic virus polyadenylation signal
   9960..10548   -  rep_origin     ori: high-copy-number ColE1/pMB1/pBR322/pUC origin of replication
  10719..11579   -  CDS            AmpR: β-lactamase; bla; confers resistance to ampicillin, carbenicillin, and related antibiotics
  11580..11684   -  promoter       AmpR promoter: bla
  11711..11761   +  misc_feature   bom (fragment): basis of mobility region from pBR322
  11789..12217   -  rep_origin     f1 ori (sequence partly withheld): f1 bacteriophage origin of replication; arrow indicates direction of (+) strand synthesis
  12221..12378   -  CDS            lacZα (fragment): LacZα fragment of β-galactosidase; lacZ fragment
  12381..2       +  promoter       T7 promoter (across the origin): promoter for bacteriophage T7 RNA polymerase
>Addgene plasmid #99370 | pNOC-CRISPR-HA | addgene full sequence | sequence record 202027 | Addgene NGS Result
GGGCGAATTGGGCCCGACGTCGCATGCTCCCGGCCGCCATGGCGGCCGCGGGAATTCGATATCACTAGAG
TATAGCTACATGGTAGCTAGTAGTCGTCAAAGGAAATAAAGACATAGCGTAAAGTATACAAAATGACTTC
CGCGGCGCGGGAGCGGCAGGCAGCACTTGCAAAACGAAGCCCAATGGGCCAGATTACGGTCAACCTCGTC
ATTTTATTACGGTCGTCAGCAAGAGCGGTTTAGACCGTCGCCGGCACGGGTGGCTCCCGATATTCTTGGC
TTTCGTGGGTGGAGGCGGCGTGTGACTCCTCATCTTTAAGTAGTGGTCGCTTTTGCTGCATGCTTTTGAT
CACCTCGTGATTGATGGCTGGATTCTCAGCTGTCTTCTGACATCTTTGGGTGCATGGGTTGACCGGTGCA
AAGCTGACGCCCTTTTCGTCGTCGTTGCTGGTGTTAAAATTGCGCGTTTCTTTTTTTTCCGTCTTTGTCG
TCTTTTGACTTTTTTATCTTCTTTTCTGTCTTCTTTTATTCTTCTCTTCTTCTTCATCACTCCCTCTTCA
TTTTTCTTCTTCTTTTTCCTCGTCTATTGTCCTCGGGCATTACCAGTTGTGCTGCTCACGTGCGCGCAAG
CGGTGAAAGGGTGAGAGGATACACGGACAACAATCATTGAAAATTACGCTTAAAGCCGGTGCCTGGAAAA
GTCCACGCGCAGATGGCCTTTGCTTGCCTTGCTGCTGCTGCAGCTGCTGCTGCTGTCGCCTGTGATGGTA
ATGGTTGTTGTTGTGGTCCTGCTTGCTTGCTAGTTTGCATTGCGTTTGCGGTTGCCTTATGACCGACTCC
GTGTGATTGATCCTTAAACATATTTTATCATTGATGTGGATTGTGTGACGACGGCAAAAAAGAATTACTT
TACACATGACTATCACACCTGCTCCCCTCCCTTCTCCTTTCAATCGGTCAACTTCCCAACCGCTCCTCGA
AAATATTTCAGTTGAATCCTCTACTACGTACCCCTTACTTAAATTTACTTTCTCTCTCCCCATCAATGCG
CCGTTGTTCTGAAGTTGTATTATTGATGGGAGATGATTGGCACTGCACCAGACCTGGCCAAAAGCCACCA
CAGGTGGCCACATACTCTTGCATGGGTATACTCTACCGAGGCAAAGATTAAAGTGCACGTCCCCTGCCCC
TCTCTCTCCCTACTTCCTTCAGTCTCAGTGGTTCCGTGCCCGTTCAGCACTACATCGCCCTGCCCGCTGT
TCCTTCTCAAACAGCCACCCATCCCAACCCACATACACAGAAACAACCTTTCCTACACATTTTCCCAAGT
CTTCTCTTCACTATTCTACACTAATACACCACCGTGATATGCCGGTTATCTAGATGTCCTTTCTCCTTTC
TCATCCTTTCTTTCCCATGGTACCCAGGAGTCCCATTCGCCATGCCGAAGCATGTTGCCCAGCCGGCGCC
AGCGAGGAGGCTGGGACCATGCCGGCCAAAAGCACCGACTCGGTGCCACTTTTTCAAGTTGATAACGGAC
TAGCCTTATTTTAACTTGCTATTTCTAGCTCTAAAACGAAGAGCCAAGGCCTGCTCTTCATCGATTCTGT
GGATGGAGGGAGGGAAGGAGGGGGGGAGTGAGTGAGTCGAGAGAACGACGACTGGGGCAAAGAGAGGATG
ACGCCACTGCAACAAAAGACAGGGAAGAATAGAGGCTGTTGGAAAACAGGAACACAGTGAAGAATAGAGG
CTGCAGGGTAACAGGCACATTTATCGCAGAGAGGCGGGCGGCAGGGGCGATACGTAAAGAGACCCCTAAA
CTTCTCCGCGTCATCCGTTCACGCTACCTCCTTCCCTCCCTTTACTCCCATTGATCACCAAGGCAGCGCC
CGCAGCCACCAGCAGCCACCGTCCTCAGTGTCACAGCTAGACGCGTCCCCATCAGGCAGCAGACCACCAG
AATATGCGCTTTCGCTTCCCATCATATCCCTCCCTCCTCCCCTTCTATTCCTCATCATGCATCATTTCTT
TCTCCTTGCTGCATGCCCCTCTTCTTACCTTGGCTAAGATCTACCGGAGGAAGAAGTCTTCAACGATAGA
TAAATGCCTGTATCGTGATGGTTGTTTGAATGGTGGAAGTGAGCCAGGTATTGAGAACGAGGGGCGCAAG
GGTGCGTGGAAGAAGGCAGGGAGAGGCGAGGCGAAGGAGAAGGGCATGTGGTGGGAACGAAGCCTCCACA
CCACAGCCACCCATGCTTTTCTCTGTTCGAGTTCCCGGGTTCTACTCTCACACACTACACGTGCACAGAA
AACATTCACGCACAACAGAGATACAGAGGGATCCGTCGAGATGGTCTACACGTCCTAATGTCCCCTGCTT
TCGAAGCCCAGAGCCATCGCTTTCTGTTTTTATCCATTCGCAACACATCCTGTTCTCGCGACCTCTCCTC
TTCCTGGCCACCATCGCTTCTCCGTGCCATGCCCTGTACATCCTTCCCTCCCTCGTTGTCTACCACACTA
ATCATGCGCTCTGCAGCAGACACTCGGCTACTATTTGTGTCGTACGGATTGAGGGGAGGGAGGGGAAGGG
AGGCAAGAAGTAAATCGGTGGTCAACAACAGACGCGGTCTCCCCACCCTCCCTCATTCCTTTCCCCTCCT
ATAATGAGCGAAGAAAGCCATGGACACCGAGTCACCCACTCTCCTAATCCACCACCACCAGGGCACTAAC
GGACTCACGCTCACCAAACTCGGTAACAATATCCACTGCACACAGATACACACGCAACCCTCGAGCATGC
CCAAGAAAAAGCGGAAGGTGGACAAGAAGTACTCCATTGGGCTCGATATCGGCACAAACAGCGTCGGCTG
GGCCGTCATTACGGACGAGTACAAGGTGCCGAGCAAAAAATTCAAAGTTCTGGGCAATACCGATCGCCAC
AGCATAAAGAAGAACCTCATTGGCGCCCTCCTGTTCGACTCCGGGGAGACGGCCGAAGCCACGCGGCTCA
AAAGAACAGCACGGCGCAGATATACCCGCAGAAAGAATCGGATCTGCTACCTGCAGGAGATCTTTAGTAA
TGAGATGGCTAAGGTGGATGACTCTTTCTTCCATAGGCTGGAGGAGTCCTTTTTGGTGGAGGAGGATAAA
AAGCACGAGCGCCACCCAATCTTTGGCAATATCGTGGACGAGGTGGCGTACCATGAAAAGTACCCAACCA
TATATCATCTGAGGAAGAAGCTTGTAGACAGTACTGATAAGGCTGACTTGCGGTTGATCTATCTCGCGCT
GGCGCATATGATCAAATTTCGGGGACACTTCCTCATCGAGGGGGACCTGAACCCAGACAACAGCGATGTC
GACAAACTCTTTATCCAACTGGTTCAGACTTACAATCAGCTTTTCGAAGAGAACCCGATCAACGCATCCG
GAGTTGACGCCAAAGCAATCCTGAGCGCTAGGCTGTCCAAATCCCGGCGGCTCGAAAACCTCATCGCACA
GCTCCCTGGGGAGAAGAAGAACGGCCTGTTTGGTAATCTTATCGCCCTGTCACTCGGGCTGACCCCCAAC
TTTAAATCTAACTTCGACCTGGCCGAAGATGCCAAGCTTCAACTGAGCAAAGACACCTACGATGATGATC
TCGACAATCTGCTGGCCCAGATCGGCGACCAGTACGCAGACCTTTTTTTGGCGGCAAAGAACCTGTCAGA
CGCCATTCTGCTGAGTGATATTCTGCGAGTGAACACGGAGATCACCAAAGCTCCGCTGAGCGCTAGTATG
ATCAAGCGCTATGATGAGCACCACCAAGACTTGACTTTGCTGAAGGCCCTTGTCAGACAGCAACTGCCTG
AGAAGTACAAGGAAATTTTCTTCGATCAGTCTAAAAATGGCTACGCCGGATACATTGACGGCGGAGCAAG
CCAGGAGGAATTTTACAAATTTATTAAGCCCATCTTGGAAAAAATGGACGGCACCGAGGAGCTGCTGGTA
AAGCTTAACAGAGAAGATCTGTTGCGCAAACAGCGCACTTTCGACAATGGAAGCATCCCCCACCAGATTC
ACCTGGGCGAACTGCACGCTATCCTCAGGCGGCAAGAGGATTTCTACCCCTTTTTGAAAGATAACAGGGA
AAAGATTGAGAAAATCCTCACATTTCGGATACCCTACTATGTAGGCCCCCTCGCCCGGGGAAATTCCAGA
TTCGCGTGGATGACTCGCAAATCAGAAGAGACCATCACTCCCTGGAACTTCGAGGAAGTCGTGGATAAGG
GGGCCTCTGCCCAGTCCTTCATCGAAAGGATGACTAACTTTGATAAAAATCTGCCTAACGAAAAGGTGCT
TCCTAAACACTCTCTGCTGTACGAGTACTTCACAGTTTATAACGAGCTCACCAAGGTCAAATACGTCACA
GAAGGGATGAGAAAGCCAGCATTCCTGTCTGGAGAGCAGAAGAAAGCTATCGTGGACCTCCTCTTCAAGA
CGAACCGGAAAGTTACCGTGAAACAGCTCAAAGAAGACTATTTCAAAAAGATTGAATGTTTCGACTCTGT
TGAAATCAGCGGAGTGGAGGATCGCTTCAACGCATCCCTGGGAACGTATCACGATCTCCTGAAAATCATT
AAAGACAAGGACTTCCTGGACAATGAGGAGAACGAGGACATTCTTGAGGACATTGTCCTCACCCTTACGT
TGTTTGAAGATAGGGAGATGATTGAAGAACGCTTGAAAACTTACGCTCATCTCTTCGACGACAAAGTCAT
GAAACAGCTCAAGAGGCGCCGATATACAGGATGGGGGCGGCTGTCAAGAAAACTGATCAATGGGATCCGA
GACAAGCAGAGTGGAAAGACAATCCTGGATTTTCTTAAGTCCGATGGATTTGCCAACCGGAACTTCATGC
AGTTGATCCATGATGACTCTCTCACCTTTAAGGAGGACATCCAGAAAGCACAAGTTTCTGGCCAGGGGGA
CAGTCTTCACGAGCACATCGCTAATCTTGCAGGTAGCCCAGCTATCAAAAAGGGAATACTGCAGACCGTT
AAGGTCGTGGATGAACTCGTCAAAGTAATGGGAAGGCATAAGCCCGAGAATATCGTTATCGAGATGGCCC
GAGAGAACCAAACTACCCAGAAGGGACAGAAGAACAGTAGGGAAAGGATGAAGAGGATTGAAGAGGGTAT
AAAAGAACTGGGGTCCCAAATCCTTAAGGAACACCCAGTTGAAAACACCCAGCTTCAGAATGAGAAGCTC
TACCTGTACTACCTGCAGAACGGCAGGGACATGTACGTGGATCAGGAACTGGACATCAATCGGCTCTCCG
ACTACGACGTGGATCATATCGTGCCCCAGTCTTTTCTCAAAGATGATTCTATTGATAATAAAGTGTTGAC
AAGATCCGATAAAAATAGAGGGAAGAGTGATAACGTCCCCTCAGAAGAAGTTGTCAAGAAAATGAAAAAT
TATTGGCGGCAGCTGCTGAACGCCAAACTGATCACACAACGGAAGTTCGATAATCTGACTAAGGCTGAAC
GAGGTGGCCTGTCTGAGTTGGATAAAGCCGGCTTCATCAAAAGGCAGCTTGTTGAGACACGCCAGATCAC
CAAGCACGTGGCCCAAATTCTCGATTCACGCATGAACACCAAGTACGATGAAAATGACAAACTGATTCGA
GAGGTGAAAGTTATTACTCTGAAGTCTAAGCTGGTCTCAGATTTCAGAAAGGACTTTCAGTTTTATAAGG
TGAGAGAGATCAACAATTACCACCATGCGCATGATGCCTACCTGAATGCAGTGGTAGGCACTGCACTTAT
CAAAAAATATCCCAAGCTTGAATCTGAATTTGTTTACGGAGACTATAAAGTGTACGATGTTAGGAAAATG
ATCGCAAAGTCTGAGCAGGAAATAGGCAAGGCCACCGCTAAGTACTTCTTTTACAGCAATATTATGAATT
TTTTCAAGACCGAGATTACACTGGCCAATGGAGAGATTCGGAAGCGACCACTTATCGAAACAAACGGAGA
AACAGGAGAAATCGTGTGGGACAAGGGTAGGGATTTCGCGACAGTCCGGAAGGTCCTGTCCATGCCGCAG
GTGAACATCGTTAAAAAGACCGAAGTACAGACCGGAGGCTTCTCCAAGGAAAGTATCCTCCCGAAAAGGA
ACAGCGACAAGCTGATCGCACGCAAAAAAGATTGGGACCCCAAGAAATACGGCGGATTCGATTCTCCTAC
AGTCGCTTACAGTGTACTGGTTGTGGCCAAAGTGGAGAAAGGGAAGTCTAAAAAACTCAAAAGCGTCAAG
GAACTGCTGGGCATCACAATCATGGAGCGATCAAGCTTCGAAAAAAACCCCATCGACTTTCTCGAGGCGA
AAGGATATAAAGAGGTCAAAAAAGACCTCATCATTAAGCTTCCCAAGTACTCTCTCTTTGAGCTTGAAAA
CGGCCGGAAACGAATGCTCGCTAGTGCGGGCGAGCTGCAGAAAGGTAACGAGCTGGCACTGCCCTCTAAA
TACGTTAATTTCTTGTATCTGGCCAGCCACTATGAAAAGCTCAAAGGGTCTCCCGAAGATAATGAGCAGA
AGCAGCTGTTCGTGGAACAACACAAACACTACCTTGATGAGATCATCGAGCAAATAAGCGAATTCTCCAA
AAGAGTGATCCTCGCCGACGCTAACCTCGATAAGGTGCTTTCTGCTTACAATAAGCACAGGGATAAGCCC
ATCAGGGAGCAGGCAGAAAACATTATCCACTTGTTTACTCTGACCAACTTGGGCGCGCCTGCAGCCTTCA
AGTACTTCGACACCACCATAGACAGAAAGCGGTACACCTCTACAAAGGAGGTCCTGGACGCCACACTGAT
TCATCAGTCAATTACGGGGCTCTATGAAACAAGAATCGACCTCTCTCAGCTCGGTGGAGACAGCAGGGCT
GACGGGTCCGGCAGCGGGTCCGTTAACTACCCCTATGACGTGCCGGACTACGCTAGCCCGAAAAAGAAGA
GGAAGGTCTGACAATTGGAAAGATCCAAGAGAGACGAGTAGAGATTTTTTTTTTGGGATTGATGTTTGTC
GTTCTTTGAGTTGTCGTCGAGTTACGCCTTTTGTAAGAATGTTCCGCAGGAGAGGAGGAGGATGGGCATG
AGTGAGGGTGAGAGGGCTTGCCCGCTTTTTTTTTTAAAAACGCTGAAGACGTGGTTGTCAAACAAACCCC
CCATAGAAACGATTTTGTTACGGTGCGGTCCAGACGTCACTTGAATGGCTCCGCGGAAAGGCCAGGGAGG
GAAGGGGGGAGGGAGGAAACATGAAACATGTTGAACGGCTCAACAGGGTTTGGGGGACAAGAGAGGTAGC
GCCCTGATGGACTGCTCCCTCCCCTCCTTTCCCTCAATGTCTCATTCATCCATGCTTCCCCCTTCTCTCT
CTCCCCTCCGTTCCATCCCCCGCGGGCGTGGTAGTGGCGTGATGGGATCCACTAAAATGTACGTGTAAGA
AAAGCCGGTGAGCTTACGCTTTTGTGAAAGTGGGAGTACGAGTGTTGTGTGTGTGTGTAGTGGTTTCAGA
CCCCAGACAGAGGCGAAGCAGAAAAAGCAGACGATGAAGACGACGAAGAAATGAGCAGTCTATTTTTATC
GTGGAAACAGAAGAGGTGATATCGTCTCCTGCAGGCATGCAAGCTGATCCACTAGAGGCCATGGCGGCCG
CACTAGTGGATCCCCCGGGATGCATACTTGGCCTAGGAAGATGGAGTGGATGGAGGAGGAGGCGAGCGTA
GCAGCAAGCGTGAGTTATACAGCCAGGCACATGTCGCAATCCTTCGGTCTCGGGCTTAAAATCCACGCAC
TAATCACGCTGGGCCATGCAAAGAGCAATGCCGAGGCCCACCACACAAAACGCTGTGTCGCGCGTTGCGG
CCTGAAGCTTCATACTTCTTAGTCGCCGCCAAAAGGGCTCGAGAGACGAGACCCGTTGGCATGACCGATG
TTGTTCGACGCGGTTTGCTTCGTCACAGTCGACGTGATTCAGGAATCTGGAGCCTGCAGATCATTTTTTT
CAGCCTGATATCGTTCTTTTCCACTGAGAACCATCAGACCACCTTTTCTTCCATTGTGTGAAGGAGTAGG
AGTTGCCGTGCTGCTTTGTGGGAGACATCTGCGATGGTGACCAGCCTCCCGTCGTCTGGTCGACGTGACG
AGCCTCTTCACTGTTCTTCGACGGAGAGACGCAAGCGAGACGGCTCTAGACCTTTTGGACACGCATTCTG
TGTGTGAACTAGTGGACAGTGATACCACGTCTGAAAGCTCACCACTGCCCATGGTGCAGCTACTTGTCAC
AAAGTTTTGACTCCGTCGGTATCACCATTCGCGCTCGTGTGCCTGGTTGTTCCGCCACGCCGGCCTGCCC
CGGGGCGGGGCAATATTCTAAAATCTCACGCAAAACACCGCACTTACCCCTCACACATATTCGTGATAGA
CCACCACCAATCTCAGCCCGCATCAACACAGTCGAGGGCCCCGGGGGGCAATAAGATATGAAAAAGCCTG
AACTCACCGCGACGTCTGTCGAGAAGTTTCTGATCGAAAAGTTCGACAGCGTCTCCGACCTGATGCAGCT
CTCGGAGGGCGAAGAATCTCGTGCTTTCAGCTTCGATGTAGGAGGGCGTGGATATGTCCTGCGGGTAAAT
AGCTGCGCCGATGGTTTCTACAAAGATCGTTATGTTTATCGGCACTTTGCATCGGCCGCGCTCCCGATTC
CGGAAGTGCTTGACATTGGGGAATTCAGCGAGAGCCTGACCTATTGCATCTCCCGCCGTGCACAGGGTGT
CACGTTGCAAGACCTGCCTGAAACCGAACTGCCCGCTGTTCTGCAGCCGGTCGCGGAGGCCATGGATGCG
ATCGCTGCGGCCGATCTTAGCCAGACGAGCGGGTTCGGCCCATTCGGACCGCAAGGAATCGGTCAATACA
CTACATGGCGTGATTTCATATGCGCGATTGCTGATCCCCATGTGTATCACTGGCAAACTGTGATGGACGA
CACCGTCAGTGCGTCCGTCGCGCAGGCTCTCGATGAGCTGATGCTTTGGGCCGAGGACTGCCCCGAAGTC
CGGCACCTCGTGCACGCGGATTTCGGCTCCAACAATGTCCTGACGGACAATGGCCGCATAACAGCGGTCA
TTGACTGGAGCGAGGCGATGTTCGGGGATTCCCAATACGAGGTCGCCAACATCTTCTTCTGGAGGCCGTG
GTTGGCTTGTATGGAGCAGCAGACGCGCTACTTCGAGCGGAGGCATCCGGAGCTTGCAGGATCGCCGCGG
CTCCGGGCGTATATGCTCCGCATTGGTCTTGACCAACTCTATCAGAGCTTGGTTGACGGCAATTTCGATG
ATGCAGCTTGGGCGCAGGGTCGATGCGACGCAATCGTCCGATCCGGAGCCGGGACTGTCGGGCGTACACA
AATCGCCCGCAGAAGCGCGGCCGTCTGGACCGATGGCTGTGTAGAAGTACTCGCCGATAGTGGAAACCGA
CGCCCCAGCACTCGTCCGAGGGCAAAGGAATAGAGTAGATGCCGACCGGAGTCCGCAAAAATCACCAGTC
TCTCTCTACAAATCTATCTCTCTCTATTTTTCTCCAGAATAATGTGTGAGTAGTTCCCAGATAAGGGAAT
TAGGGTTCTTATAGGGTTTCGCTCATGTGTTGAGCATATAAGAAACCCTTAGTATGTATTTGTATTTGTA
AAATACTTCTATCAATAAAATTTCTAATTCCTAAAACCAAAATCCAGTGACCAGCTTCCTCGCTCACTGA
CTCGCTGCGCTCGGTCGTTCGGCTGCGGCGAGCGGTATCAGCTCACTCAAAGGCGGTAATACGGTTATCC
ACAGAATCAGGGGATAACGCAGGAAAGAACATGTGAGCAAAAGGCCAGCAAAAGGCCAGGAACCGTAAAA
AGGCCGCGTTGCTGGCGTTTTTCCATAGGCTCCGCCCCCCTGACGAGCATCACAAAAATCGACGCTCAAG
TCAGAGGTGGCGAAACCCGACAGGACTATAAAGATACCAGGCGTTTCCCCCTGGAAGCTCCCTCGTGCGC
TCTCCTGTTCCGACCCTGCCGCTTACCGGATACCTGTCCGCCTTTCTCCCTTCGGGAAGCGTGGCGCTTT
CTCATAGCTCACGCTGTAGGTATCTCAGTTCGGTGTAGGTCGTTCGCTCCAAGCTGGGCTGTGTGCACGA
ACCCCCCGTTCAGCCCGACCGCTGCGCCTTATCCGGTAACTATCGTCTTGAGTCCAACCCGGTAAGACAC
GACTTATCGCCACTGGCAGCAGCCACTGGTAACAGGATTAGCAGAGCGAGGTATGTAGGCGGTGCTACAG
AGTTCTTGAAGTGGTGGCCTAACTACGGCTACACTAGAAGAACAGTATTTGGTATCTGCGCTCTGCTGAA
GCCAGTTACCTTCGGAAAAAGAGTTGGTAGCTCTTGATCCGGCAAACAAACCACCGCTGGTAGCGGTGGT
TTTTTTGTTTGCAAGCAGCAGATTACGCGCAGAAAAAAAGGATCTCAAGAAGATCCTTTGATCTTTTCTA
CGGGGTCTGACGCTCAGTGGAACGAAAACTCACGTTAAGGGATTTTGGTCATGAGATTATCAAAAAGGAT
CTTCACCTAGATCCTTTTAAATTAAAAATGAAGTTTTAAATCAATCTAAAGTATATATGAGTAAACTTGG
TCTGACAGTTACCAATGCTTAATCAGTGAGGCACCTATCTCAGCGATCTGTCTATTTCGTTCATCCATAG
TTGCCTGACTCCCCGTCGTGTAGATAACTACGATACGGGAGGGCTTACCATCTGGCCCCAGTGCTGCAAT
GATACCGCGAGACCCACGCTCACCGGCTCCAGATTTATCAGCAATAAACCAGCCAGCCGGAAGGGCCGAG
CGCAGAAGTGGTCCTGCAACTTTATCCGCCTCCATCCAGTCTATTAATTGTTGCCGGGAAGCTAGAGTAA
GTAGTTCGCCAGTTAATAGTTTGCGCAACGTTGTTGCCATTGCTACAGGCATCGTGGTGTCACGCTCGTC
GTTTGGTATGGCTTCATTCAGCTCCGGTTCCCAACGATCAAGGCGAGTTACATGATCCCCCATGTTGTGC
AAAAAAGCGGTTAGCTCCTTCGGTCCTCCGATCGTTGTCAGAAGTAAGTTGGCCGCAGTGTTATCACTCA
TGGTTATGGCAGCACTGCATAATTCTCTTACTGTCATGCCATCCGTAAGATGCTTTTCTGTGACTGGTGA
GTACTCAACCAAGTCATTCTGAGAATAGTGTATGCGGCGACCGAGTTGCTCTTGCCCGGCGTCAATACGG
GATAATACCGCGCCACATAGCAGAACTTTAAAAGTGCTCATCATTGGAAAACGTTCTTCGGGGCGAAAAC
TCTCAAGGATCTTACCGCTGTTGAGATCCAGTTCGATGTAACCCACTCGTGCACCCAACTGATCTTCAGC
ATCTTTTACTTTCACCAGCGTTTCTGGGTGAGCAAAAACAGGAAGGCAAAATGCCGCAAAAAAGGGAATA
AGGGCGACACGGAAATGTTGAATACTCATACTCTTCCTTTTTCAATATTATTGAAGCATTTATCAGGGTT
ATTGTCTCATGAGCGGATACATATTTGAATGTATTTAGAAAAATAAACAAATAGGGGTTCCGCGCACATT
TCCCCGAAAAGTGCCACCTGATGCGGTGTGAAATACCGCACAGATGCGTAAGGAGAAAATACCGCATCAG
GAAATTGTAAGCGTTAATATTTTGTTAAAATTCGCGTTAAATTTTTGTTAAATCAGCTCATTTTTTAACC
AATAGGCCGAAATCGGCAAAATCCCTTATAAATCAAAAGAATAGACCGAGATAGGGT
[37 nt withheld, positions 11888-11924]
AAAGAACGTGGACTCCAACGTCAAAGG
[49 nt withheld, positions 11952-12000]
T
[91 nt withheld, positions 12002-12092]
G
[124 nt withheld, positions 12094-12217]
CCATTCGCCATTCAGGCTGCGCAACTGTTGGGAAGGGCGATCGGTGCGGGCCTCTTCGCTATTACGCCAG
CTGGCGAAAGGGGGATGTGCTGCAAGGCGATTAAGTTGGGTAACGCCAGGGTTTTCCCAGTCACGACGTT
GTAAAACGACGGCCAGTGAATTGTAATACGACTCACTATA
